LOCUS       Exported 3430 bp ds-DNA circular SYN 13-MAY-2021
DEFINITION  Knock Down MTLSH3- Collybistin isoforms.
ACCESSION   .
VERSION     .
KEYWORDS    CBSH3- shRNA2
SOURCE      synthetic DNA construct
  ORGANISM  synthetic DNA construct
REFERENCE   1 (bases 1 to 3430)
  TITLE     de Blas SH3- isoforms of collybistin
REFERENCE   2 (bases 1 to 3430)
  AUTHORS   .
  TITLE     Direct Submission
  JOURNAL   Exported May 13, 2021 from SnapGene Server 1.1.58
            http://www.snapgene.com
FEATURES             Location/Qualifiers
     source          1..3430
                     /organism="synthetic DNA construct"
                     /mol_type="other DNA"
     rep_origin      complement(1..589)
                     /direction=LEFT
                     /label=ori
                     /note="high-copy-number ColE1/pMB1/pBR322/pUC origin of
                     replication"
     primer_bind     complement(81..100)
                     /label=pBR322ori-F
                     /note="pBR322 origin, forward primer"
     CDS             complement(760..1620)
                     /codon_start=1
                     /gene="bla"
                     /product="beta-lactamase"
                     /label=AmpR
                     /note="confers resistance to ampicillin, carbenicillin, and
                     related antibiotics"
                     /translation="MSIQHFRVALIPFFAAFCLPVFAHPETLVKVKDAEDQLGARVGYI
                     ELDLNSGKILESFRPEERFPMMSTFKVLLCGAVLSRIDAGQEQLGRRIHYSQNDLVEYS
                     PVTEKHLTDGMTVRELCSAAITMSDNTAANLLLTTIGGPKELTAFLHNMGDHVTRLDRW
                     EPELNEAIPNDERDTTMPVAMATTLRKLLTGELLTLASRQQLIDWMEADKVAGPLLRSA
                     LPAGWFIADKSGAGERGSRGIIAALGPDGKPSRIVVIYTTGSQATMDERNRQIAEIGAS
                     LIKHW"
     primer_bind     1383..1402
                     /label=Amp-R
                     /note="Ampicillin resistance gene, reverse primer"
     promoter        complement(1621..1725)
                     /gene="bla"
                     /label=AmpR promoter
     rep_origin      complement(1751..2206)
                     /direction=LEFT
                     /label=f1 ori
                     /note="f1 bacteriophage origin of replication; arrow
                     indicates direction of (+) strand synthesis"
     primer_bind     complement(1888..1909)
                     /label=F1ori-F
                     /note="F1 origin, forward primer"
     primer_bind     2100..2119
                     /label=F1ori-R
                     /note="F1 origin, reverse primer"
     promoter        2377..2689
                     /label=U6 promoter
                     /note="RNA polymerase III promoter for mouse U6 snRNA (Das
                     et al., 1988)"
     primer_bind     2608..2628
                     /label=mU6-F
                     /note="Mouse U6 promoter, forward primer"
     polyA_signal    2758..2892
                     /label=SV40 poly(A) signal
                     /note="SV40 polyadenylation signal"
     primer_bind     complement(2782..2801)
                     /label=EBV-rev
                     /note="SV40 polyA terminator, reverse primer"
     primer_bind     2836..2855
                     /label=SV40pA-R
                     /note="SV40 polyA, reverse primer"
     primer_bind     complement(2990..3010)
                     /label=T3
                     /note="T3 promoter, forward primer"
     promoter        complement(2990..3008)
                     /label=T3 promoter
                     /note="promoter for bacteriophage T3 RNA polymerase"
     primer_bind     complement(3029..3045)
                     /label=M13 rev
                     /note="common sequencing primer, one of multiple similar
                     variants"
     primer_bind     complement(3029..3045)
                     /label=M13 Reverse
                     /note="In lacZ gene. Also called M13-rev"
     primer_bind     complement(3042..3064)
                     /label=M13/pUC Reverse
                     /note="In lacZ gene"
     protein_bind    3053..3069
                     /label=lac operator
                     /bound_moiety="lac repressor encoded by lacI"
                     /note="The lac repressor binds to the lac operator to
                     inhibit transcription in E. coli. This inhibition can be
                     relieved by adding lactose or
                     isopropyl-beta-D-thiogalactopyranoside (IPTG)."
     promoter        complement(3077..3107)
                     /label=lac promoter
                     /note="promoter for the E. coli lac operon"
     protein_bind    3122..3143
                     /label=CAP binding site
                     /bound_moiety="E. coli catabolite activator protein"
                     /note="CAP binding activates transcription in the presence
                     of cAMP."
     primer_bind     complement(3260..3277)
                     /label=L4440
                     /note="L4440 vector, forward primer"
ORIGIN
        1 tttccatagg ctccgccccc ctgacgagca tcacaaaaat cgacgctcaa gtcagaggtg
       61 gcgaaacccg acaggactat aaagatacca ggcgtttccc cctggaagct ccctcgtgcg
      121 ctctcctgtt ccgaccctgc cgcttaccgg atacctgtcc gcctttctcc cttcgggaag
      181 cgtggcgctt tctcatagct cacgctgtag gtatctcagt tcggtgtagg tcgttcgctc
      241 caagctgggc tgtgtgcacg aaccccccgt tcagcccgac cgctgcgcct tatccggtaa
      301 ctatcgtctt gagtccaacc cggtaagaca cgacttatcg ccactggcag cagccactgg
      361 taacaggatt agcagagcga ggtatgtagg cggtgctaca gagttcttga agtggtggcc
      421 taactacggc tacactagaa gaacagtatt tggtatctgc gctctgctga agccagttac
      481 cttcggaaaa agagttggta gctcttgatc cggcaaacaa accaccgctg gtagcggtgg
      541 tttttttgtt tgcaagcagc agattacgcg cagaaaaaaa ggatctcaag aagatccttt
      601 gatcttttct acggggtctg acgctcagtg gaacgaaaac tcacgttaag ggattttggt
      661 catgagatta tcaaaaagga tcttcaccta gatcctttta aattaaaaat gaagttttaa
      721 atcaatctaa agtatatatg agtaaacttg gtctgacagt taccaatgct taatcagtga
      781 ggcacctatc tcagcgatct gtctatttcg ttcatccata gttgcctgac tccccgtcgt
      841 gtagataact acgatacggg agggcttacc atctggcccc agtgctgcaa tgataccgcg
      901 agacccacgc tcaccggctc cagatttatc agcaataaac cagccagccg gaagggccga
      961 gcgcagaagt ggtcctgcaa ctttatccgc ctccatccag tctattaatt gttgccggga
     1021 agctagagta agtagttcgc cagttaatag tttgcgcaac gttgttgcca ttgctacagg
     1081 catcgtggtg tcacgctcgt cgtttggtat ggcttcattc agctccggtt cccaacgatc
     1141 aaggcgagtt acatgatccc ccatgttgtg caaaaaagcg gttagctcct tcggtcctcc
     1201 gatcgttgtc agaagtaagt tggccgcagt gttatcactc atggttatgg cagcactgca
     1261 taattctctt actgtcatgc catccgtaag atgcttttct gtgactggtg agtactcaac
     1321 caagtcattc tgagaatagt gtatgcggcg accgagttgc tcttgcccgg cgtcaatacg
     1381 ggataatacc gcgccacata gcagaacttt aaaagtgctc atcattggaa aacgttcttc
     1441 ggggcgaaaa ctctcaagga tcttaccgct gttgagatcc agttcgatgt aacccactcg
     1501 tgcacccaac tgatcttcag catcttttac tttcaccagc gtttctgggt gagcaaaaac
     1561 aggaaggcaa aatgccgcaa aaaagggaat aagggcgaca cggaaatgtt gaatactcat
     1621 actcttcctt tttcaatatt attgaagcat ttatcagggt tattgtctca tgagcggata
     1681 catatttgaa tgtatttaga aaaataaaca aataggggtt ccgcgcacat ttccccgaaa
     1741 agtgccacct aaattgtaag cgttaatatt ttgttaaaat tcgcgttaaa tttttgttaa
     1801 atcagctcat tttttaacca ataggccgaa atcggcaaaa tcccttataa atcaaaagaa
     1861 tagaccgaga tagggttgag tgttgttcca gtttggaaca agagtccact attaaagaac
     1921 gtggactcca acgtcaaagg nnnnnnnnnn nnnnnnnnnn nnnnnnnnnn nnnnnnnnnn
     1981 nnnnnnnnnt nnnnnnnnnn nnnnnnnnnn nnnnnnnnnn nnnnnnnnnn nnnnnnnnnn
     2041 nnnnnnnnnn nnnnnnnnnn nnnnnnnnnn nnnnnnnnnn ngnnnnnnnn nnnnnnnnnn
     2101 nnnnnnnnnn nnnnnnnnnn nnnnnnnnnn nnnnnnnnnn nnnnnnnnnn nnnnnnnnnn
     2161 nnnnnnnnnn nnnnnnnnnn nnnnnnnnnn nnnnnnnnnn nnnnnnccca ttcgccattc
     2221 aggctgcgca actgttggga agggcgatcg gtgcgggcct cttcgctatt acgccagtcg
     2281 acagcctgca ggaatggccg gccatcttaa ttaagaaatt taaatatgtt taaacatagg
     2341 gcccaatggc gcgccaaggc catctaggcc aagcttatcc gacgccgcca tctctaggcc
     2401 cgcgccggcc ccctcgcaca gacttgtggg agaagctcgg ctactcccct gccccggtta
     2461 atttgcatat aatatttcct agtaactata gaggcttaat gtgcgataaa agacagataa
     2521 tctgttcttt ttaatactag ctacatttta catgataggc ttggatttct ataagagata
     2581 caaatactaa attattattt taaaaaacag cacaaaagga aactcaccct aactgtaaag
     2641 taattgtgtg ttttgagact ataaatatcc cttggagaaa agccttgttt gtggttcacc
     2701 cagagcaacg tcaacatgac gttgctcagg gtgaaccatt tttctagata atacgtagat
     2761 ccagacatga taagatacat tgatgagttt ggacaaacca caactagaat gcagtgaaaa
     2821 aaatgcttta tttgtgaaat ttgtgatgct attgctttat ttgtaaccat tataagctgc
     2881 aataaacaag ttaacaacaa caattgcatt cattttatgt ttcaggttca gggggaggtg
     2941 tgggaggttt tttaattctt gcggccgcgg cggtacccag cttttgttcc ctttagtgag
     3001 ggttaattgc gcgcttggcg taatcatggt catagctgtt tcctgtgtga aattgttatc
     3061 cgctcacaat tccacacaac atacgagccg ggagcataaa gtgtaaagcc tggggtgcct
     3121 aatgagtgag ctaactcaca ttaattgcgt tgcgctcact gcccgctttc cagtcgggaa
     3181 acctgtcgtg ccagctgcat taatgaatcg gccaacgcgc ggggagaggc ggtttgcgta
     3241 ttgggcgctc ttccgcttcc tcgctcactg actcgctgcg ctcggtcgtt cggctgcggc
     3301 gagcggtatc agctcactca aaggcggtaa tacggttatc cacagaatca ggggataacg
     3361 caggaaagaa catgtgagca aaaggccagc aaaaggccag gaaccgtaaa aaggccgcgt
     3421 tgctggcgtt
//
