[The description below was written by a language model from this plasmid's Addgene catalogue record and the feature table of its GenBank file.]
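Description:
CBSH3- shRNA2 is a small (3,430 bp) RNAi plasmid built on the mu6pro backbone, designed to knock down a subset of collybistin (ARHGEF9) transcripts in mammalian cells. It is a non-viral expression plasmid: the feature table shows no viral packaging elements and no mammalian selection marker or fluorescent reporter. Propagation in E. coli relies on a high-copy ColE1/pUC-type origin and a beta-lactamase gene conferring ampicillin resistance. An f1 phage origin is also present, along with cloning-vector remnants (lac promoter and operator, CAP binding site, T3 promoter and M13 reverse primer sites) that play no part in the knockdown function.

The payload is a short hairpin RNA cassette cloned by restriction enzymes (BbsI at the 5′ end, XbaI at the 3′ end) immediately downstream of the mouse U6 snRNA promoter, an RNA polymerase III promoter that yields abundant small transcripts with defined ends suited to hairpin processing into siRNA. The hairpin itself is not annotated in the feature table but would occupy the short gap between the U6 promoter and a downstream SV40 polyadenylation signal. According to the depositor, the shRNA targets the protein-coding region of mRNAs for the MTL-type collybistin isoforms that lack the SH3 domain. The target was defined on a human reference transcript and is treated as the putative rat sequence, so the construct is listed for both species. It was used to study how SH3-lacking collybistin isoforms contribute to gephyrin and GABA-A receptor clustering at GABAergic synapses in rat brain. A matching mutated-shRNA control plasmid exists for this isoform.
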