Addgene plasmid #160210: CBSH3- shRNA2
Purpose: Knock Down MTLSH3- Collybistin isoforms
Depositing lab: Angel de Blas. Depositing organization: University of Connecticut. Publication: Collybistin SH3-protein isoforms are expressed in the rat brain promoting gephyrin and GABA-A receptor clustering at GABAergic synapses. George S, Bear J Jr, Taylor MJ, Kanamalla K, Fekete CD, Chiou TT, Miralles CP, Papadopoulos T, De Blas AL. J Neurochem. 2021 May;157(4):1032-1051. doi: 10.1111/jnc.15270. Epub 2021 Jan 5. PubMed 33316079.
Backbone
  Vector backbone: mu6pro
  Vector type: RNAi
Growth in bacteria
  Bacterial resistance: Ampicillin, 100 μg/mL
  Growth temperature: 37°C
  Growth strain: DH5alpha
  Copy number: High Copy
Gene/Insert
  Gene/Insert name: ARHGEF9 (alt name: Collybistin)
  gRNA/shRNA sequence: TGACGTTGCTCTGGGTGAACCA
  Species: H. sapiens (human), R. norvegicus (rat)
  Entrez Gene: Arhgef9
  Promoter: mouse U6 promoter
  Cloning method: Restriction Enzyme; 5′ cloning site BbsI (unknown if destroyed); 3′ cloning site Xba (unknown if destroyed)
Resource information
  A portion of this plasmid was derived from a plasmid made by: Insert was originally cloned in Angel de Blas's lab
Terms and licenses: Academic/Nonprofit Terms; Industry Terms: Not Available to Industry
Depositor comments: Targets collybistin MTL-CBSH3- mRNA (target is located in the protein coding region. Putative rat sequence based on human sequence - targets nucleotides 813-834 of human NM_001353924.2. Targets MTL collybistin isoforms without SH3 domain). There is also the mutated shRNA control for this isoform (Addgene #160211).
How to cite: CBSH3- shRNA2 was a gift from Angel de Blas (Addgene plasmid # 160210 ; http://n2t.net/addgene:160210 ; RRID:Addgene_160210)
